Addgene plasmid #247082: AA1-245-GFP
Purpose: Expresses mammalian Arl13b with amino acids 1-245 and GFP-tagged
Depositing lab: Lei Lu. Depositing organization: Nanyang Technological University. Publication: Rab8 and TNPO1 are ciliary transport adaptors for GTPase Arl13b by interacting with its RVEP motif containing ciliary targeting sequence. Mahajan D, Madugula V, Lu L. J Biol Chem. 2023 May;299(5):104604. doi: 10.1016/j.jbc.2023.104604. Epub 2023 Mar 11. PubMed 36907439.
Backbone
  Vector backbone: pEGFP-N1
  Backbone manufacturer: Clontech
  Backbone size w/o insert (bp): 4733
  Total vector size (bp): 5435
  Vector type: Mammalian Expression
  Selectable markers: Neomycin (select with G418)
Growth in bacteria
  Bacterial resistance: Kanamycin, 50 μg/mL
  Growth temperature: 37°C
  Growth strain: DH5alpha
  Copy number: Unknown
Gene/Insert
  Gene/Insert name: Arl13B
  Species: H. sapiens (human)
  Insert size (bp): 735
  Mutation: deleted amino acids 246-428
  Entrez Gene: ARL13B (a.k.a. ARL2L1, JBTS8)
  Promoter: CMV promoter
  Tag / fusion protein: EGFP (C terminal on backbone)
  Cloning method: Restriction Enzyme; 5′ cloning site XhoI (unknown if destroyed); 3′ cloning site BamHI (unknown if destroyed)
  Sequencing primers: 5′ CMV Forward
Terms and licenses: Academic/Nonprofit Terms; Industry Terms: Not Available to Industry
Depositor comments: The depositor confirms that discrepancies between the depositor's sequence and Addgene's sequences have no functional consequences.
How to cite: AA1-245-GFP was a gift from Lei Lu (Addgene plasmid # 247082 ; http://n2t.net/addgene:247082 ; RRID:Addgene_247082)
