[The description below was written by a language model from this plasmid's Addgene catalogue record and pLannotate feature annotations shown in this document.]
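Description:
AA1-245-GFP is a mammalian expression plasmid built on the pEGFP-N1 backbone that produces a C-terminally truncated form of human ARL13B fused to EGFP. The insert is a 735 bp fragment encoding amino acids 1–245 of ARL13B, a cilium-localised small GTPase, with residues 246–428 deleted. It was cloned between the XhoI and BamHI sites of the multiple cloning site, so that it reads in frame into the backbone EGFP coding sequence and places the fluorescent tag at the C terminus. Transcription is driven by the human cytomegalovirus immediate early enhancer and promoter and terminated by the SV40 polyadenylation signal.

The plasmid replicates in E. coli from a high-copy ColE1/pUC-type origin and also carries an f1 origin for single-stranded DNA production. A single Tn5 aminoglycoside phosphotransferase gene (NeoR/KanR) provides both selections. A bacterial bla-type promoter drives it for kanamycin resistance in bacteria, and the SV40 enhancer/early promoter, paired with the HSV TK polyadenylation signal, drives it for G418 selection of transfected mammalian cells. The short annotated fragments of large T antigen, ble and bGH poly(A) look like backbone remnants or partial annotation matches rather than functional elements.

The sequenced record is 5,429 nt, slightly shorter than the 5,435 bp listed, and the depositor states that sequence discrepancies have no functional consequence. The construct comes from a study of how ARL13B is targeted to cilia through its ciliary targeting sequence. It is suited to live or fixed-cell imaging of the localisation of this truncated form, presumably as one of a set of deletion constructs, although the record does not describe the others.
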