Features (pLannotate 1.2.2; 15 found; start..end, strand, type, name):
     61..364     +  enhancer       CMV enhancer: human cytomegalovirus immediate early enhancer
    365..568     +  promoter       CMV promoter: human cytomegalovirus (CMV) immediate early promoter
    591..618     +  misc_feature   MCS (fragment): multiple cloning site
    625..1359    +  CDS            ARL13B (fragment): AR13B_HUMAN - Also known as ARL2L1. Experimental evidence at protein level: Swiss-Prot protein existence level 1. Cilium-specific protein required to control the microtubule- based, ciliary axoneme structure. May act by maintaining the association between IFT subcomplexes A and B. Binds GTP but is not able to hydrolyze it; the GTPase activity remains unclear. Required to pattern the neural tube. Involved in cerebral cortex development: required for the initial formation of a polarized radial glial scaffold, the first step in the construction of the cerebral cortex, by regulating ciliary signal
   1375..2094    +  CDS            EGFP: the original enhanced GFP (Yang et al., 1996) mammalian codon-optimized
   2111..2194    +  CDS            large T antigen (fragment): large T antigen from SV40 (simian virus 40)
   2217..2338    +  polyA_signal   SV40 poly(A) signal: SV40 polyadenylation signal
   2372..2800    -  rep_origin     f1 ori (sequence partly withheld): f1 bacteriophage origin of replication; arrow indicates direction of (+) strand synthesis
   2827..2931    +  promoter       AmpR promoter: bla
   2933..3290    +  promoter       SV40 promoter: SV40 enhancer and early promoter
   3325..4119    +  CDS            NeoR/KanR: aminoglycoside phosphotransferase from Tn5; aph(3')-II (or nptII); confers resistance to neomycin, kanamycin, and G418 (Geneticin®)
   4140..4292    +  CDS            ble (fragment): BLE_KLEPN - Experimental evidence at protein level: Swiss-Prot protein existence level 1. Binding protein with a strong affinity to the bleomycin family of antibiotics. Binds to CL990; an antimitotic-antibiotic compound. From Klebsiella pneumoniae.
   4351..4398    +  polyA_signal   HSV TK poly(A) signal: herpes simplex virus thymidine kinase polyadenylation signal (Cole and Stacy, 1985)
   4489..4505    -  polyA_signal   bGH poly(A) signal (fragment): bovine growth hormone polyadenylation signal
   4727..5315    +  rep_origin     ori: high-copy-number ColE1/pMB1/pBR322/pUC origin of replication
>Addgene plasmid #247082 | AA1-245-GFP | addgene full sequence | sequence record 493790 | Addgene NGS Result
TAGTTATTAATAGTAATCAATTACGGGGTCATTAGTTCATAGCCCATATATGGAGTTCCGCGTTACATAA
CTTACGGTAAATGGCCCGCCTGGCTGACCGCCCAACGACCCCCGCCCATTGACGTCAATAATGACGTATG
TTCCCATAGTAACGCCAATAGGGACTTTCCATTGACGTCAATGGGTGGAGTATTTACGGTAAACTGCCCA
CTTGGCAGTACATCAAGTGTATCATATGCCAAGTACGCCCCCTATTGACGTCAATGACGGTAAATGGCCC
GCCTGGCATTATGCCCAGTACATGACCTTATGGGACTTTCCTACTTGGCAGTACATCTACGTATTAGTCA
TCGCTATTACCATGGTGATGCGGTTTTGGCAGTACATCAATGGGCGTGGATAGCGGTTTGACTCACGGGG
ATTTCCAAGTCTCCACCCCATTGACGTCAATGGGAGTTTGTTTTGGCACCAAAATCAACGGGACTTTCCA
AAATGTCGTAACAACTCCGCCCCATTGACGCAAATGGGCGGTAGGCGTGTACGGTGGGAGGTCTATATAA
GCAGAGCTGGTTTAGTGAACCGTCAGATCCGCTAGCGCTACCGGACTCAGATCTCGAGGCCACCATGTTC
AGTCTGATGGCCAGTTGCTGCGGCTGGTTCAAGCGGTGGCGGGAGCCTGTCAGAAAGGTGACTCTTTTGA
TGGTGGGACTTGATAATGCTGGTAAAACCGCAACAGCAAAGGGAATCCAAGGAGAATACCCTGAAGATGT
AGCTCCTACTGTTGGATTTTCAAAAATTAACCTTAGACAAGGAAAGTTTGAAGTCACCATCTTTGACTTG
GGAGGTGGAATAAGAATTCGGGGAATCTGGAAGAATTACTATGCTGAATCCTATGGGGTAATATTTGTTG
TGGATTCCAGTGATGAAGAGAGAATGGAAGAGACAAAAGAGGCTATGTCAGAAATGCTAAGACATCCTAG
GATATCGGGAAAGCCTATATTGGTGTTGGCAAATAAACAAGATAAAGAAGGAGCTTTAGGAGAAGCTGAT
GTCATTGAATGTCTATCTCTGGAAAAATTGGTCAATGAGCACAAGTGCCTGTGTCAGATAGAACCATGTT
CAGCAATCTCGGGGTATGGAAAGAAAATTGACAAGTCCATTAAAAAAGGCCTTTATTGGCTGCTACATGT
TATTGCAAGAGACTTTGATGCCTTAAATGAACGCATCCAAAAAGAGACAACAGAGCAGCGTGCTCTTGAG
GAACAAGAGAAACAAGAAAGAGCTGAACGAGTGCGAAAATTACGAGAAGAAAGAAAACAAAATGAACAGG
AGCAGGCTGAACTCGATGGAACCAGTGGTGGATCCATCGCCACCATGGTGAGCAAGGGCGAGGAGCTGTT
CACCGGGGTGGTGCCCATCCTGGTCGAGCTGGACGGCGACGTAAACGGCCACAAGTTCAGCGTGTCCGGC
GAGGGCGAGGGCGATGCCACCTACGGCAAGCTGACCCTGAAGTTCATCTGCACCACCGGCAAGCTGCCCG
TGCCCTGGCCCACCCTCGTGACCACCCTGACCTACGGCGTGCAGTGCTTCAGCCGCTACCCCGACCACAT
GAAGCAGCACGACTTCTTCAAGTCCGCCATGCCCGAAGGCTACGTCCAGGAGCGCACCATCTTCTTCAAG
GACGACGGCAACTACAAGACCCGCGCCGAGGTGAAGTTCGAGGGCGACACCCTGGTGAACCGCATCGAGC
TGAAGGGCATCGACTTCAAGGAGGACGGCAACATCCTGGGGCACAAGCTGGAGTACAACTACAACAGCCA
CAACGTCTATATCATGGCCGACAAGCAGAAGAACGGCATCAAGGTGAACTTCAAGATCCGCCACAACATC
GAGGACGGCAGCGTGCAGCTCGCCGACCACTACCAGCAGAACACCCCCATCGGCGACGGCCCCGTGCTGC
TGCCCGACAACCACTACCTGAGCACCCAGTCCGCCCTGAGCAAAGACCCCAACGAGAAGCGCGATCACAT
GGTCCTGCTGGAGTTCGTGACCGCCGCCGGGATCACTCTCGGCATGGACGAGCTGTACAAGTAAAGCGGC
CGCGACTCTAGATCATAATCAGCCATACCACATTTGTAGAGGTTTTACTTGCTTTAAAAAACCTCCCACA
CCTCCCCCTGAACCTGAAACATAAAATGAATGCAATTGTTGTTGTTAACTTGTTTATTGCAGCTTATAAT
GGTTACAAATAAAGCAATAGCATCACAAATTTCACAAATAAAGCATTTTTTTCACTGCATTCTAGTTGTG
GTTTGTCCAAACTCATCAATGTATCTTAAGGCGTAAATTGTAAGCGTTAATATTTTGTTAAAATTCGCGT
TAAATTTTTGTTAAATCAGCTCATTTTTTAACCAATAGGCCGAAATCGGCAAAATCCCTTATAAATCAAA
AGAATAGACCGAGATAGGGT
[37 nt withheld, positions 2471-2507]
AAAGAACGTGGACTCCAACGTCAAAGG
[49 nt withheld, positions 2535-2583]
T
[91 nt withheld, positions 2585-2675]
G
[124 nt withheld, positions 2677-2800]
CAGGTGGCACTTTTCGGGGAAATGTGCGCGGAACCCCTATTTGTTTATTTTTCTAAATACATTCAAATAT
GTATCCGCTCATGAGACAATAACCCTGATAAATGCTTCAATAATATTGAAAAAGGAAGAGTCCTGAGGCG
GAAAGAACCAGCTGTGGAATGTGTGTCAGTTAGGGTGTGGAAAGTCCCCAGGCTCCCCAGCAGGCAGAAG
TATGCAAAGCATGCATCTCAATTAGTCAGCAACCAGGTGTGGAAAGTCCCCAGGCTCCCCAGCAGGCAGA
AGTATGCAAAGCATGCATCTCAATTAGTCAGCAACCATAGTCCCGCCCCTAACTCCGCCCATCCCGCCCC
TAACTCCGCCCAGTTCCGCCCATTCTCCGCCCCATGGCTGACTAATTTTTTTTATTTATGCAGAGGCCGA
GGCCGCCTCGGCCTCTGAGCTATTCCAGAAGTAGTGAGGAGGCTTTTTTGGAGGCCTAGGCTTTTGCAAA
GATCGATCAAGAGACAGGATGAGGATCGTTTCGCATGATTGAACAAGATGGATTGCACGCAGGTTCTCCG
GCCGCTTGGGTGGAGAGGCTATTCGGCTATGACTGGGCACAACAGACAATCGGCTGCTCTGATGCCGCCG
TGTTCCGGCTGTCAGCGCAGGGGCGCCCGGTTCTTTTTGTCAAGACCGACCTGTCCGGTGCCCTGAATGA
ACTGCAAGACGAGGCAGCGCGGCTATCGTGGCTGGCCACGACGGGCGTTCCTTGCGCAGCTGTGCTCGAC
GTTGTCACTGAAGCGGGAAGGGACTGGCTGCTATTGGGCGAAGTGCCGGGGCAGGATCTCCTGTCATCTC
ACCTTGCTCCTGCCGAGAAAGTATCCATCATGGCTGATGCAATGCGGCGGCTGCATACGCTTGATCCGGC
TACCTGCCCATTCGACCACCAAGCGAAACATCGCATCGAGCGAGCACGTACTCGGATGGAAGCCGGTCTT
GTCGATCAGGATGATCTGGACGAAGAGCATCAGGGGCTCGCGCCAGCCGAACTGTTCGCCAGGCTCAAGG
CGAGCATGCCCGACGGCGAGGATCTCGTCGTGACCCATGGCGATGCCTGCTTGCCGAATATCATGGTGGA
AAATGGCCGCTTTTCTGGATTCATCGACTGTGGCCGGCTGGGTGTGGCGGACCGCTATCAGGACATAGCG
TTGGCTACCCGTGATATTGCTGAAGAGCTTGGCGGCGAATGGGCTGACCGCTTCCTCGTGCTTTACGGTA
TCGCCGCTCCCGATTCGCAGCGCATCGCCTTCTATCGCCTTCTTGACGAGTTCTTCTGAGCGGGACTCTG
GGGTTCGAAATGACCGACCAAGCGACGCCCAACCTGCCATCACGAGATTTCGATTCCACCGCCGCCTTCT
ATGAAAGGTTGGGCTTCGGAATCGTTTTCCGGGACGCCGGCTGGATGATCCTCCAGCGCGGGGATCTCAT
GCTGGAGTTCTTCGCCCACCCTAGGGGGAGGCTAACTGAAACACGGAAGGAGACAATACCGGAAGGAACC
CGCGCTATGACGGCAATAAAAAGACAGAATAAAACGCACGGTGTTGGGTCGTTTGTTCATAAACGCGGGG
TTCGGTCCCAGGGCTGGCACTCTGTCGATACCCCACCGAGACCCCATTGGGGCCAATACGCCCGCGTTTC
TTCCTTTTCCCCACCCCACCCCCCAAGTTCGGGTGAAGGCCCAGGGCTCGCAGCCAACGTCGGGGCGGCA
GGCCCTGCCATAGCCTCAGGTTACTCATATATACTTTAGATTGATTTAAAACTTCATTTTTAATTTAAAA
GGATCTAGGTGAAGATCCTTTTTGATAATCTCATGACCAAAATCCCTTAACGTGAGTTTTCGTTCCACTG
AGCGTCAGACCCCGTAGAAAAGATCAAAGGATCTTCTTGAGATCCTTTTTTTCTGCGCGTAATCTGCTGC
TTGCAAACAAAAAAACCACCGCTACCAGCGGTGGTTTGTTTGCCGGATCAAGAGCTACCAACTCTTTTTC
CGAAGGTAACTGGCTTCAGCAGAGCGCAGATACCAAATACTGTTCTTCTAGTGTAGCCGTAGTTAGGCCA
CCACTTCAAGAACTCTGTAGCACCGCCTACATACCTCGCTCTGCTAATCCTGTTACCAGTGGCTGCTGCC
AGTGGCGATAAGTCGTGTCTTACCGGGTTGGACTCAAGACGATAGTTACCGGATAAGGCGCAGCGGTCGG
GCTGAACGGGGGGTTCGTGCACACAGCCCAGCTTGGAGCGAACGACCTACACCGAACTGAGATACCTACA
GCGTGAGCTATGAGAAAGCGCCACGCTTCCCGAAGGGAGAAAGGCGGACAGGTATCCGGTAAGCGGCAGG
GTCGGAACAGGAGAGCGCACGAGGGAGCTTCCAGGGGGAAACGCCTGGTATCTTTATAGTCCTGTCGGGT
TTCGCCACCTCTGACTTGAGCGTCGATTTTTGTGATGCTCGTCAGGGGGGCGGAGCCTATGGAAAAACGC
CAGCAACGCGGCCTTTTTACGGTTCCTGGCCTTTTGCTGGCCTTTTGCTCACATGTTCTTTCCTGCGTTA
TCCCCTGATTCTGTGGATAACCGTATTACCGCCATGCAT
